Addgene plasmid #54424: LI B-C T-Saphire
Depositing lab: Martin Parniske. Depositing organization: Ludwig-Maximilians-Universitaet Muenchen (LMU). Publication: A modular plasmid assembly kit for multigene expression, gene silencing and silencing rescue in plants. Binder A, Lambert J, Morbitzer R, Popp C, Ott T, Lahaye T, Parniske M. PLoS One. 2014 Feb 13;9(2):e88218. doi: 10.1371/journal.pone.0088218. eCollection 2014. PubMed 24551083.
Backbone
  Vector backbone: pUC57(Gent)
  Backbone manufacturer: Parniske lab
  Vector type: cloning vector
Growth in bacteria
  Bacterial resistance: Gentamicin, 10 μg/mL
  Growth temperature: 37°C
  Growth strain: DH5alpha
  Copy number: High Copy
Gene/Insert
  Gene/Insert name: T-saphhire + 16 aa GS linker
  Species: Synthetic
  Cloning method: Unknown
  Sequencing primers: 5′ M13-F20; 3′ M13Rev
Terms and licenses: Academic/Nonprofit Terms; Industry Terms: Not Available to Industry
How to cite: LI B-C T-Saphire was a gift from Martin Parniske (Addgene plasmid # 54424 ; http://n2t.net/addgene:54424 ; RRID:Addgene_54424)
