[The description below was written by a language model from this plasmid's Addgene catalogue record and pLannotate feature annotations shown in this document.]
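Description:
LI B-C T-Saphire is a small (about 3.3 kb) bacterial cloning vector built on pUC57(Gent), a gentamicin-resistant derivative of pUC57. It belongs to a modular plasmid assembly kit for multigene expression, gene silencing and silencing rescue in plants. It is maintained in E. coli at high copy number through a ColE1/pUC-type origin. Selection is by gentamicin, conferred by the aacC1 aminoglycoside acetyltransferase gene, which spans the numbering origin of the sequence and lies downstream of a class 1 integron Pc promoter. The remaining annotated backbone elements are leftovers of the pUC cloning region: short fragments of rop, bom, lacI and lacZα, together with the lac promoter, lac operator and CAP binding site. Standard M13 forward and reverse primer sites flank the insert for sequencing.

The payload is a synthetic coding module for T-Sapphire, a constitutively fluorescent, long-Stokes-shift GFP variant derived from Aequorea victoria, joined to a 16-amino-acid glycine-serine linker. Only the T-Sapphire open reading frame is annotated, so the position of the linker relative to the fluorescent protein cannot be read from the feature table. No plant promoter or terminator is present, and the insert points the opposite way to the nearby lac promoter. This fits a promoterless part donor rather than an expression plasmid. The "LI" and "B-C" in the name probably denote a level I module occupying the B-to-C slot of the kit's assembly scheme, although the record does not define these terms, annotate the flanking assembly sites or state the cloning method. The flexible linker suggests the module is meant to be combined with promoter, gene and terminator modules to make T-Sapphire fusion proteins in higher-order plant expression constructs.
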