Features (pLannotate 1.2.2; 11 found; start..end, strand, type, name):
    551..586     +  CDS            rop (fragment): Rop protein, which maintains plasmids at low copy number; rop
    688..787     +  misc_feature   bom (fragment): basis of mobility region from pBR322
    793..950     -  CDS            lacZα (fragment): LacZα fragment of β-galactosidase; lacZ fragment
   1032..1748    +  CDS            T-Sapphire: T-Sapphire is a basic (constitutively fluorescent) long stokes shift fluorescent protein published in 2003, derived from Aequorea victoria. It has low acid sensitivity.
   1862..1878    -  protein_bind   lac operator: The lac repressor binds to the lac operator to inhibit transcription in E. coli. This inhibition can be relieved by adding lactose or isopropyl-β-D-thiogalactopyranoside (IPTG). lac repressor encoded by lacI
   1886..1916    -  promoter       lac promoter: promoter for the E. coli lac operon
   1931..1952    -  protein_bind   CAP binding site: CAP binding activates transcription in the presence of cAMP. E. coli catabolite activator protein
   1965..2057    -  CDS            lacI (fragment): lac repressor; lacI; The lac repressor binds to the lac operator to inhibit transcription in E. coli. This inhibition can be relieved by adding lactose or isopropyl-β-D-thiogalactopyranoside (IPTG).
   2240..2828    -  rep_origin     ori: high-copy-number ColE1/pMB1/pBR322/pUC origin of replication
   2943..2971    +  promoter       Pc promoter: intI1 (promoter lies within the coding sequence); class 1 integron promoter
   3160..434     +  CDS            aacC1 (across the origin): AACC1_PSEAI - Experimental evidence at protein level: Swiss-Prot protein existence level 1. Responsible for gentamicin resistance and has a limited substrate range. From Pseudomonas aeruginosa.
>Addgene plasmid #54424 | LI B-C T-Saphire | depositor full sequence | sequence record 84644 | Full Sequence
GCCCTGACCAAGTCAAATCCATGCGGGCTGCTCTTGATCTTTTCGGTCGTGAGTTCGGCGACGTAGCCAC
CTACTCCCAACATCAGCCGGACTCCGATTACCTCGGGAACTTGCTCCGTAGTAAGACATTCATCGCGCTT
GCTGCCTTCGACCAAGAAGCGGTTGTTGGCGCTCTCGCGGCTTACGTTCTGCCCAGGTTTGAGCAGCCGC
GTAGTGAGATCTATATCTATGATCTCGCAGTCTCCGGCGAGCACCGGAGGCAGGGCATTGCCACCGCGCT
CATCAATCTCCTCAAGCATGAGGCCAACGCGCTTGGTGCTTATGTGATCTACGTGCAAGCAGATTACGGT
GACGATCCCGCAGTGGCTCTCTATACAAAGTTGGGCATACGGGAAGAAGTGATGCACTTTGATATCGACC
CAAGTACCGCCACCTAACAATTCGTTCAAGCCGAGATCGGCTTCCCGGCCGCGGAGTTGTTCGGTAAATT
GTCACAACGCCGCTCATGACATTAACCTATAAAAATAGGCGTATCACGAGGCCCTTTTGTCTCGCGCGTT
TCGGTGATGACGGTGAAAACCTCTGACACATGCAGCTCCCGGAGAAGGTCACAGCTTGTCTGTAAGCGGA
TGCCGGGAGCAGACAAGCCCGTCAGGGCGCGTCAGCGGGTGTTGGCGGGTGTCGGGGCTGGCTTAACTAT
GCGGCATCAGAGCAGATTGTACTGAGAGTGCACCATATGCGGTGTGAAATACCGCACAGATGCGTAAGGA
GAAAATACCGCATCAGGCGCCATTCGCCATTCAGGCTGCGCAACTGTTGGGAAGGGCGATCGGTGCGGGC
CTCTTCGCTATTACGCCAGCTGGCGAAAGGGGGATGTGCTGCAAGGCGATTAAGTTGGGTAACGCCAGGG
TTTTCCCAGTCACGACGTTGTAAAACGACGGCCAGTGAATTCGAGCTCGGTACCTCGCGAATGCATCTAG
ATATCGGATCCCGGGCCCGTCGACTGCAGAGGTACGGGTCTCATCTGAACAATGGTGAGCAAGGGCGAGG
AGCTGTTCACCGGGGTGGTGCCCATCCTGGTCGAGCTGGACGGCGACGTAAACGGCCACAAGTTCAGCGT
GTCCGGCGAGGGCGAGGGCGATGCCACCTACGGCAAGCTGACCCTGAAGTTCATCTGCACCACCGGCAAG
CTGCCCGTGCCCTGGCCCACCCTCGTGACCACCTTCTCCTACGGCGTGATGGTGTTCGCCCGCTACCCCG
ACCACATGAAGCAGCACGACTTCTTCAAGTCCGCCATGCCCGAAGGCTACGTCCAGGAGCGCACCATCTT
CTTCAAGGACGACGGCAACTACAAGACCCGCGCCGAGGTGAAGTTCGAGGGCGACACCCTGGTGAACCGC
ATCGAGCTGAAGGGCATCGACTTCAAGGAGGACGGCAACATCCTGGGGCACAAGCTGGAGTACAACTTCA
ACAGCCACAACGTCTATATCATGGCCGACAAGCAGAAGAACGGCATCAAGGCCAACTTCAAGATCCGCCA
CAACATCGAGGACGGCGGCGTGCAGCTCGCCGACCACTACCAGCAGAACACCCCCATCGGCGACGGCCCC
GTGCTGCTGCCCGACAACCACTACCTGAGCATCCAGTCCGCCCTGAGCAAAGACCCCAACGAGAAGCGCG
ATCACATGGTCCTGCTGGAGTTCGTGACCGCCGCCGGGATCACTCTCGGCATGGACGAGCTGTACAAGGG
TGGAGGAGGTTCTGGAGGCGGTGGAAGTGGTGGCGGAGGTAGCGGCACCTGAGACCTCTGCCTGCATGCA
AGCTTGGCGTAATCATGGTCATAGCTGTTTCCTGTGTGAAATTGTTATCCGCTCACAATTCCACACAACA
TACGAGCCGGAAGCATAAAGTGTAAAGCCTGGGGTGCCTAATGAGTGAGCTAACTCACATTAATTGCGTT
GCGCTCACTGCCCGCTTTCCAGTCGGGAAACCTGTCGTGCCAGCTGCATTAATGAATCGGCCAACGCGCG
GGGAGAGGCGGTTTGCGTATTGGGCGCTCTTCCGCTTCCTCGCTCACTGACTCGCTGCGCTCGGTCGTTC
GGCTGCGGCGAGCGGTATCAGCTCACTCAAAGGCGGTAATACGGTTATCCACAGAATCAGGGGATAACGC
AGGAAAGAACATGTGAGCAAAAGGCCAGCAAAAGGCCAGGAACCGTAAAAAGGCCGCGTTGCTGGCGTTT
TTCCATAGGCTCCGCCCCCCTGACGAGCATCACAAAAATCGACGCTCAAGTCAGAGGTGGCGAAACCCGA
CAGGACTATAAAGATACCAGGCGTTTCCCCCTGGAAGCTCCCTCGTGCGCTCTCCTGTTCCGACCCTGCC
GCTTACCGGATACCTGTCCGCCTTTCTCCCTTCGGGAAGCGTGGCGCTTTCTCATAGCTCACGCTGTAGG
TATCTCAGTTCGGTGTAGGTCGTTCGCTCCAAGCTGGGCTGTGTGCACGAACCCCCCGTTCAGCCCGACC
GCTGCGCCTTATCCGGTAACTATCGTCTTGAGTCCAACCCGGTAAGACACGACTTATCGCCACTGGCAGC
AGCCACTGGTAACAGGATTAGCAGAGCGAGGTATGTAGGCGGTGCTACAGAGTTCTTGAAGTGGTGGCCT
AACTACGGCTACACTAGAAGAACAGTATTTGGTATCTGCGCTCTGCTGAAGCCAGTTACCTTCGGAAAAA
GAGTTGGTAGCTCTTGATCCGGCAAACAAACCACCGCTGGTAGCGGTGGTTTTTTTGTTTGCAAGCAGCA
GATTACGCGCAGAAAAAAAGGATCTCAAGAAGATCCTTTGATCTTTTCTACGGGGTCTGACGCTCAGTGG
AACGAAAACTCACGTTAAGGGATTTTGGTCATGAGGCGCACACCGTGGAAACGGATGAAGGCACGAACCC
AGTTGACATAAGCCTGTTCGGTTCGTAAACTGTAATGCAAGTAGCGTATGCGCTCACGCAACTGGTCCAG
AACCTTGACCGAACGCAGCGGTGGTAACGGCGCAGTGGCGGTTTTCATGGCTTGTTATGACTGTTTTTTT
GTACAGTCTATGCCTCGGGCATCCAAGCAGCAAGCGCGTTACGCCGTGGGTCGATGTTTGATGTTATGGA
GCAGCAACGATGTTACGCAGCAGCAACGATGTTACGCAGCAGGGCAGTCGCCCTAAAACAAAGTTAGGTG
GCTCAAGTATGGGCATCATTCGCACATGTAGGCTCG
