>Addgene plasmid #54424 | LI B-C T-Saphire | addgene partial sequence | sequence record 90102 | M13pUC-Fwd 5'-CCCAGTCACGACGTTGTAAAACG-3'
CTCGCGAATGCATCTAGATATCGGATCCCGGGCCCGTCGACTGCAGAGGTACGGGTCTCATCTGAACAAT
GGTGAGCAAGGGCGAGGAGCTGTTCACCGGGGTGGTGCCCATCCTGGTCGAGCTGGACGGCGACGTAAAC
GGCCACAAGTTCAGCGTGTCCGGCGAGGGCGAGGGCGATGCCACCTACGGCAAGCTGACCCTGAAGTTCA
TCTGCACCACCGGCAAGCTGCCCGTGCCCTGGCCCACCCTCGTGACCACCTTCTCCTACGGCGTGATGGT
GTTCGCCCGCTACCCCGACCACATGAAGCAGCACGACTTCTTCAAGTCCGCCATGCCCGAAGGCTACGTC
CAGGAGCGCACCATCTTCTTCAAGGACGACGGCAACTACAAGACCCGCGCCGAGGTGAAGTTCGAGGGCG
ACACCCTGGTGAACCGCATCGAGCTGAAGGGCATCGACTTCAAGGAGGACGGCAACATCCTGGGGCACAA
GCTGGAGTACAACTTCAACAGCCACAACGTCTATATCATGGCCGACAAGCAGAAGAACGGCATCAAGGCC
AACTTCAAGATCCGCCACAACATCGAGGACGGCGGCGTGCAGCTCGCCGACCACTACCAGCAGAACACCC
CCATCGGCGACGGCCCCGTGCTGCTGCCCGACAACCACTACCTGAGCATCCAGTCCGCCCTGAGCAAAGA
CCCCAACGAGAAGCGCGATCACATGGTCCTGCTGGAGTTCGTGACCGCCGCCGGGATCACTCTCGGCATG
GACGAGCTGTACAAGGGTGGAGGAGGTTCTGGAGGCGGTGGAAGTGGTGGCGGAGGTAGCGGCACCTGAG
ACCTCTGCCTGCATGCAAGCTTGGCGTAATCATGGTCATAGCTGTTTCCTGTGTGAAATTGTTATCCGCT
CACAATTCCACACAACATACGAGCCGGAAGCATAAAGTGTAAAGCCTGGGGTGCCTAATGAGTGAGCTAA
CTCACATTAATTGCGTTGCGCTCACTGCCCGCTTTC
