>Addgene plasmid #54424 | LI B-C T-Saphire | addgene partial sequence | sequence record 90105 | M13pUC-Rev 5'-AGCGGATAACAATTTCACACAGG-3'
ATTACGCCAAGCTTGCATGCAGGCAGAGGTCTCAGGTGCCGCTACCTCCGCCACCACTTCCACCGCCTCC
AGAACCTCCTCCACCCTTGTACAGCTCGTCCATGCCGAGAGTGATCCCGGCGGCGGTCACGAACTCCAGC
AGGACCATGTGATCGCGCTTCTCGTTGGGGTCTTTGCTCAGGGCGGACTGGATGCTCAGGTAGTGGTTGT
CGGGCAGCAGCACGGGGCCGTCGCCGATGGGGGTGTTCTGCTGGTAGTGGTCGGCGAGCTGCACGCCGCC
GTCCTCGATGTTGTGGCGGATCTTGAAGTTGGCCTTGATGCCGTTCTTCTGCTTGTCGGCCATGATATAG
ACGTTGTGGCTGTTGAAGTTGTACTCCAGCTTGTGCCCCAGGATGTTGCCGTCCTCCTTGAAGTCGATGC
CCTTCAGCTCGATGCGGTTCACCAGGGTGTCGCCCTCGAACTTCACCTCGGCGCGGGTCTTGTAGTTGCC
GTCGTCCTTGAAGAAGATGGTGCGCTCCTGGACGTAGCCTTCGGGCATGGCGGACTTGAAGAAGTCGTGC
TGCTTCATGTGGTCGGGGTAGCGGGCGAACACCATCACGCCGTAGGAGAAGGTGGTCACGAGGGTGGGCC
AGGGCACGGGCAGCTTGCCGGTGGTGCAGATGAACTTCAGGGTCAGCTTGCCGTAGGTGGCATCGCCCTC
GCCCTCGCCGGACACGCTGAACTTGTGGCCGTTTACGTCGCCGTCCAGCTCGACCAGGATGGGCACCACC
CCGGTGAACAGCTCCTCGCCCTTGCTCACCATTGTTCAGATGAGACCCGTACCTCTGCAGTCGACGGGCC
CGGGATCCGATATCTAGATGCATTCGCGAGGTACCGAGCTCGAATTCACTGGCCGTCGTTTTACAACGTC
GTGACTGGGAAAACCCTGGCGTTACCCAACTTAATCGCCTTGCAGCACATCCCCCTTTCGCCAGCTGGCG
TAA
